Addgene plasmid #167693: pRU206
Purpose: Final destination vector for single Gateway LR reaction
Depositing lab: Niko Geldner. Depositing organization: Universite de Lausanne (UNIL). Publication: Combined fluorescent seed selection and multiplex CRISPR/Cas9 assembly for fast generation of multiple Arabidopsis mutants. Ursache R, Fujita S, Denervaud Tendon V, Geldner N. Plant Methods. 2021 Oct 30;17(1):111. doi: 10.1186/s13007-021-00811-9. PubMed 34717688.
Backbone
  Vector backbone: pDe-CAS9
  Vector type: CRISPR
  Selectable markers: FastGreen seed selection
Growth in bacteria
  Bacterial resistance: Chloramphenicol and Spectinomycin, 25 & 50 μg/mL
  Growth temperature: 37°C
  Growth strain: ccdB Survival
  Copy number: High Copy
Gene/Insert
  Gene/Insert name: PcUBQ4-2::asCpf1
  Species: Staphylococcus aureus
  Cloning method: Gateway Cloning
  Sequencing primers: 5′ gcggataacaatttcacacaggaaacag; 3′ gcttgcatgcctgcaggtcgactct
Terms and licenses: Academic/Nonprofit Terms; Industry Terms: Not Available to Industry
Depositor comments: In addition to Cas9 cassette, attR1-attR2 Gateway recombination sites together with ccdB cassette are present. Please visit https://www.biorxiv.org/content/10.1101/2021.05.20.444986v1 for bioRxiv preprint.
How to cite: pRU206 was a gift from Niko Geldner (Addgene plasmid # 167693 ; http://n2t.net/addgene:167693 ; RRID:Addgene_167693)
