[The description below was written by a language model from this plasmid's Addgene catalogue record and pLannotate feature annotations shown in this document.]
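Description:
pRU206 is a plant binary T-DNA vector built on the pDe-CAS9 backbone and classed as a CRISPR vector. It serves as the final destination plasmid for a single Gateway LR reaction. The roughly 17.9 kb backbone carries the pVS1 replication and stability functions (RepA, StaA, oriV), which maintain binary vectors in Agrobacterium. It also has a high-copy ColE1/pBR322-type origin with the bom site for E. coli. Bacterial selection relies on spectinomycin (aadA) from the backbone and chloramphenicol from the Gateway cassette. Because the cassette also encodes the gyrase toxin CcdB, the empty vector has to be propagated in a ccdB-tolerant strain.

Three modules lie between the nopaline-type left and right T-DNA borders. The first is the nuclease cassette, recorded as PcUBQ4-2::asCpf1. The feature table identifies the coding sequence as Cas12a (Cpf1) from Acidaminococcus sp. BV3L6. This conflicts with the catalogue species field, which lists Staphylococcus aureus, and with the depositor comment, which refers to a "Cas9 cassette". The promoter itself is not annotated, and a short RuBisCO small-subunit match downstream of the nuclease probably marks its 3′ terminator region. The second module is the attR1–CmR–ccdB–attR2 cassette. An LR reaction replaces it with the content of an entry clone, presumably guide RNA expression units, and loss of ccdB gives counter-selection for recombinants. The third is the FastGreen marker, an oleosin–EGFP fusion followed by a NOS terminator. It makes transgenic seeds fluoresce green.

According to the associated publication title, the vector system pairs fluorescent seed selection with multiplex CRISPR assembly to speed up the generation of multiple Arabidopsis mutants.
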