Features (pLannotate 1.2.2; 31 found; start..end, strand, type, name):
    226..627     +  CDS            Y4CG_SINFN (fragment): Protein inferred from homology: Swiss-Prot protein existence level 3. From Sinorhizobium fredii (strain NBRC 101917 / NGR234).
   1187..1816    +  CDS            pVS1 StaA: stability protein from the Pseudomonas plasmid pVS1 (Heeb et al., 2000)
   2245..3318    +  CDS            pVS1 RepA: replication protein from the Pseudomonas plasmid pVS1 (Heeb et al., 2000)
   3384..3578    +  rep_origin     pVS1 oriV: origin of replication for the Pseudomonas plasmid pVS1 (Heeb et al., 2000)
   3781..3820    +  CDS            rop (fragment): Rop protein, which maintains plasmids at low copy number; rop
   3922..4062    +  misc_feature   bom: basis of mobility region from pBR322
   4248..4836    -  rep_origin     ori: high-copy-number ColE1/pMB1/pBR322/pUC origin of replication
   5082..5869    -  CDS            SmR (fragment): aminoglycoside adenylyltransferase (Murphy, 1985); aadA; confers resistance to spectinomycin and streptomycin
   5880..5936    -  CDS            GmR (fragment): gentamycin acetyltransferase; aacC1; confers resistance to gentamycin
   6112..6135    -  promoter       Pc promoter (fragment): intI1 (promoter lies within the coding sequence); class 1 integron promoter
   6394..6418    +  misc_feature   LB T-DNA repeat: left border repeat from nopaline C58 T-DNA
   6494..6582    +  CDS            lacI (fragment): lac repressor; lacI; The lac repressor binds to the lac operator to inhibit transcription in E. coli. This inhibition can be relieved by adding lactose or isopropyl-β-D-thiogalactopyranoside (IPTG).
   6595..6616    +  protein_bind   CAP binding site: CAP binding activates transcription in the presence of cAMP. E. coli catabolite activator protein
   6631..6661    +  promoter       lac promoter: promoter for the E. coli lac operon
   6665..6687    +  protein_bind   lac operator (fragment): The lac repressor binds to the lac operator to inhibit transcription in E. coli. This inhibition can be relieved by adding lactose or isopropyl-β-D-thiogalactopyranoside (IPTG). lac repressor encoded by lacI
   8146..12063   +  CDS            cas12a: CS12A_ACISB - Also known as cpf1 From Acidaminococcus sp. (strain BV3L6).
  12113..12220   +  CDS            RBCS1 (fragment): RBS1_SPIOL - Also known as RBCS. Experimental evidence at protein level: Swiss-Prot protein existence level 1. RuBisCO catalyzes two reactions: the carboxylation of D- ribulose 1,5-bisphosphate, the primary event in carbon dioxide fixation, as well as the oxidative fragmentation of the pentose substrate. Both reactions occur simultaneously and in competition at the same active site. Although the small subunit is not catalytic it is essential for maximal activity. From Spinacia oleracea (Spinach).
  12623..12747   +  protein_bind   attR1: mutant version of attR; recombination site for the Gateway® LR reaction LR Clonase™
  12772..12802   +  promoter       lac UV5 promoter: E. coli lac promoter with an "up" mutation
  12826..12855   +  promoter       cat promoter (fragment): promoter of the E. coli cat gene encoding chloramphenicol acetyltransferase
  12856..13536   +  CDS            CmR: chloramphenicol acetyltransferase confers resistance to chloramphenicol
  13693..13851   +  CDS            ccdA (fragment): CCDA_ECO57 - Also known as H, letA. Experimental evidence at protein level: Swiss-Prot protein existence level 1. Antitoxin component of a type II toxin-antitoxin (TA) system which inhibits the post-segregational killing (PSK) of plasmid-free cells, also referred to as a plasmid addiction system. Binds to and blocks the activity of CcdB; will also remove bound CcdB protein from the CcdB-GyrA complex by forming a CcdA-CcdB complex, a process termed rejuvenation. Functions as a transcriptional corepressor for the ccdAB operon, repression also requires CcdB (By similarity). From Escherichia coli
  13856..14161   +  CDS            ccdB: CcdB, a bacterial toxin that poisons DNA gyrase; ccdB; Plasmids containing the ccdB gene cannot be propagated in standard E. coli strains.
  14202..14326   -  protein_bind   attR2: mutant version of attR; recombination site for the Gateway® LR reaction LR Clonase™
  14403..14438   +  misc_feature   MCS (fragment): pUC18/19 multiple cloning site
  14797..15321   -  CDS            MSR4 (fragment): MSRA4_ARATH - Also known as PMSR, PMSR4. Experimental evidence at protein level: Swiss-Prot protein existence level 1. Catalyzes the reduction of methionine sulfoxide (MetSO) to methionine in proteins. Plays a protective role against oxidative stress by restoring activity to proteins that have been inactivated by methionine oxidation. Prevents the methionine sulfoxidation of the heat shock protein HSP21 and its subsequent inactivation. MSRA family specifically reduces the MetSO S-enantiomer. From Arabidopsis thaliana (Mouse-ear cress).
  15863..16579   +  CDS            OLEO2_BRANA: Experimental evidence at protein level: Swiss-Prot protein existence level 1. May have a structural role to stabilize the lipid body during desiccation of the seed by preventing coalescence of the oil. Probably interacts with both lipid and phospholipid moieties of lipid bodies. May also provide recognition signals for specific lipase anchorage in lipolysis during seedling growth. From Brassica napus (Rape).
  16580..17296   +  CDS            EGFP: EGFP is a basic (constitutively fluorescent) green fluorescent protein published in 1996, derived from Aequorea victoria. It is reported to be a rapidly-maturing weak dimer with moderate acid sensitivity.
  17298..17548   -  terminator     NOS terminator: nopaline synthase terminator and poly(A) signal
  17558..17712   +  CDS            lacZα (fragment): LacZα fragment of β-galactosidase; lacZ fragment
  17771..17795   +  misc_feature   RB T-DNA repeat: right border repeat from nopaline C58 T-DNA
>Addgene plasmid #167693 | pRU206 | addgene full sequence | sequence record 331051 | Addgene NGS Result
AGTACTTTGATCCAACCCCTCCGCTGCTATAGTGCAGTCGGCTTCTGACGTTCAGTGCAGCCGTCTTCTG
AAAACGACATGTCGCACAAGTCCTAAGTTACGCGACAGGCTGCCGCCCTGCCCTTTTCCTGGCGTTTTCT
TGTCGCGTGTTTTAGTCGCATAAAGTAGAATACTTGCGACTAGAACCGGAGACATTACGCCATGAACAAG
AGCGCCGCCGCTGGCCTGCTGGGCTATGCCCGCGTCAGCACCGACGACCAGGACTTGACCAACCAACGGG
CCGAACTGCACGCGGCCGGCTGCACCAAGCTGTTTTCCGAGAAGATCACCGGCACCAGGCGCGACCGCCC
GGAGCTGGCCAGGATGCTTGACCACCTACGCCCTGGCGACGTTGTGACAGTGACCAGGCTAGACCGCCTG
GCCCGCAGCACCCGCGACCTACTGGACATTGCCGAGCGCATCCAGGAGGCCGGCGCGGGCCTGCGTAGCC
TGGCAGAGCCGTGGGCCGACACCACCACGCCGGCCGGCCGCATGGTGTTGACCGTGTTCGCCGGCATTGC
CGAGTTCGAGCGTTCCCTAATCATCGACCGCACCCGGAGCGGGCGCGAGGCCGCCAAGGCCCGAGGCGTG
AAGTTTGGCCCCCGCCCTACCCTCACCCCGGCACAGATCGCGCACGCCCGCGAGCTGATCGACCAGGAAG
GCCGCACCGTGAAAGAGGCGGCTGCACTGCTTGGCGTGCATCGCTCGACCCTGTACCGCGCACTTGAGCG
CAGCGAGGAAGTGACGCCCACCGAGGCCAGGCGGCGCGGTGCCTTCCGTGAGGACGCATTGACCGAGGCC
GACGCCCTGGCGGCCGCCGAGAATGAACGCCAAGAGGAACAAGCATGAAACCGCACCAGGACGGCCAGGA
CGAACCGTTTTTCATTACCGAAGAGATCGAGGCGGAGATGATCGCGGCCGGGTACGTGTTCGAGCCGCCC
GCGCACGTCTCAACCGTGCGGCTGCATGAAATCCTGGCCGGTTTGTCTGATGCCAAGCTGGCGGCCTGGC
CGGCCAGCTTGGCCGCTGAAGAAACCGAGCGCCGCCGTCTAAAAAGGTGATGTGTATTTGAGTAAAACAG
CTTGCGTCATGCGGTCGCTGCGTATATGATGCGATGAGTAAATAAACAAATACGCAAGGGGAACGCATGA
AGGTTATCGCTGTACTTAACCAGAAAGGCGGGTCAGGCAAGACGACCATCGCAACCCATCTAGCCCGCGC
CCTGCAACTCGCCGGGGCCGATGTTCTGTTAGTCGATTCCGATCCCCAGGGCAGTGCCCGCGATTGGGCG
GCCGTGCGGGAAGATCAACCGCTAACCGTTGTCGGCATCGACCGCCCGACGATTGACCGCGACGTGAAGG
CCATCGGCCGGCGCGACTTCGTAGTGATCGACGGAGCGCCCCAGGCGGCGGACTTGGCTGTGTCCGCGAT
CAAGGCAGCCGACTTCGTGCTGATTCCGGTGCAGCCAAGCCCTTACGACATATGGGCCACCGCCGACCTG
GTGGAGCTGGTTAAGCAGCGCATTGAGGTCACGGATGGAAGGCTACAAGCGGCCTTTGTCGTGTCGCGGG
CGATCAAAGGCACGCGCATCGGCGGTGAGGTTGCCGAGGCGCTGGCCGGGTACGAGCTGCCCATTCTTGA
GTCCCGTATCACGCAGCGCGTGAGCTACCCAGGCACTGCCGCCGCCGGCACAACCGTTCTTGAATCAGAA
CCCGAGGGCGACGCTGCCCGCGAGGTCCAGGCGCTGGCCGCTGAAATTAAATCAAAACTCATTTGAGTTA
ATGAGGTAAAGAGAAAATGAGCAAAAGCACAAACACGCTAAGTGCCGGCCGTCCGAGCGCACGCAGCAGC
AAGGCTGCAACGTTGGCCAGCCTGGCAGACACGCCAGCCATGAAGCGGGTCAACTTTCAGTTGCCGGCGG
AGGATCACACCAAGCTGAAGATGTACGCGGTACGCCAAGGCAAGACCATTACCGAGCTGCTATCTGAATA
CATCGCGCAGCTACCAGAGTAAATGAGCAAATGAATAAATGAGTAGATGAATTTTAGCGGCTAAAGGAGG
CGGCATGGAAAATCAAGAACAACCAGGCACCGACGCCGTGGAATGCCCCATGTGTGGAGGAACGGGCGGT
TGGCCAGGCGTAAGCGGCTGGGTTGTCTGCCGGCCCTGCAATGGCACTGGAACCCCCAAGCCCGAGGAAT
CGGCGTGAGCGGTCGCAAACCATCCGGCCCGGTACAAATCGGCGCGGCGCTGGGTGATGACCTGGTGGAG
AAGTTGAAGGCCGCGCAGGCCGCCCAGCGGCAACGCATCGAGGCAGAAGCACGCCCCGGTGAATCGTGGC
AAGCGGCCGCTGATCGAATCCGCAAAGAATCCCGGCAACCGCCGGCAGCCGGTGCGCCGTCGATTAGGAA
GCCGCCCAAGGGCGACGAGCAACCAGATTTTTTCGTTCCGATGCTCTATGACGTGGGCACCCGCGATAGT
CGCAGCATCATGGACGTGGCCGTTTTCCGTCTGTCGAAGCGTGACCGACGAGCTGGCGAGGTGATCCGCT
ACGAGCTTCCAGACGGGCACGTAGAGGTTTCCGCAGGGCCGGCCGGCATGGCCAGTGTGTGGGATTACGA
CCTGGTACTGATGGCGGTTTCCCATCTAACCGAATCCATGAACCGATACCGGGAAGGGAAGGGAGACAAG
CCCGGCCGCGTGTTCCGTCCACACGTTGCGGACGTACTCAAGTTCTGCCGGCGAGCCGATGGCGGAAAGC
AGAAAGACGACCTGGTAGAAACCTGCATTCGGTTAAACACCACGCACGTTGCCATGCAGCGTACGAAGAA
GGCCAAGAACGGCCGCCTGGTGACGGTATCCGAGGGTGAAGCCTTGATTAGCCGCTACAAGATCGTAAAG
AGCGAAACCGGGCGGCCGGAGTACATCGAGATCGAGCTAGCTGATTGGATGTACCGCGAGATCACAGAAG
GCAAGAACCCGGACGTGCTGACGGTTCACCCCGATTACTTTTTGATCGATCCCGGCATCGGCCGTTTTCT
CTACCGCCTGGCACGCCGCGCCGCAGGCAAGGCAGAAGCCAGATGGTTGTTCAAGACGATCTACGAACGC
AGTGGCAGCGCCGGAGAGTTCAAGAAGTTCTGTTTCACCGTGCGCAAGCTGATCGGGTCAAATGACCTGC
CGGAGTACGATTTGAAGGAGGAGGCGGGGCAGGCTGGCCCGATCCTAGTCATGCGCTACCGCAACCTGAT
CGAGGGCGAAGCATCCGCCGGTTCCTAATGTACGGAGCAGATGCTAGGGCAAATTGCCCTAGCAGGGGAA
AAAGGTCGAAAAGGTCTCTTTCCTGTGGATAGCACGTACATTGGGAACCCAAAGCCGTACATTGGGAACC
GGAACCCGTACATTGGGAACCCAAAGCCGTACATTGGGAACCGGTCACACATGTAAGTGACTGATATAAA
AGAGAAAAAAGGCGATTTTTCCGCCTAAAACTCTTTAAAACTTATTAAAACTCTTAAAACCCGCCTGGCC
TGTGCATAACTGTCTGGCCAGCGCACAGCCGAAGAGCTGCAAAAAGCGCCTACCCTTCGGTCGCTGCGCT
CCCTACGCCCCGCCGCTTCGCGTCGGCCTATCGCGGCCGCTGGCCGCTCAAAAATGGCTGGCCTACGGCC
AGGCAATCTACCAGGGCGCGGACAAGCCGCGCCGTCGCCACTCGACCGCCGGCGCCCACATCAAGGCACC
CTGCCTCGCGCGTTTCGGTGATGACGGTGAAAACCTCTGACACATGCAGCTCCCGGAGACGGTCACAGCT
TGTCTGTAAGCGGATGCCGGGAGCAGACAAGCCCGTCAGGGCGCGTCAGCGGGTGTTGGCGGGTGTCGGG
GCGCAGCCATGACCCAGTCACGTAGCGATAGCGGAGTGTATACTGGCTTAACTATGCGGCATCAGAGCAG
ATTGTACTGAGAGTGCACCATATGCGGTGTGAAATACCGCACAGATGCGTAAGGAGAAAATACCGCATCA
GGCGCTCTTCCGCTTCCTCGCTCACTGACTCGCTGCGCTCGGTCGTTCGGCTGCGGCGAGCGGTATCAGC
TCACTCAAAGGCGGTAATACGGTTATCCACAGAATCAGGGGATAACGCAGGAAAGAACATGTGAGCAAAA
GGCCAGCAAAAGGCCAGGAACCGTAAAAAGGCCGCGTTGCTGGCGTTTTTCCATAGGCTCCGCCCCCCTG
ACGAGCATCACAAAAATCGACGCTCAAGTCAGAGGTGGCGAAACCCGACAGGACTATAAAGATACCAGGC
GTTTCCCCCTGGAAGCTCCCTCGTGCGCTCTCCTGTTCCGACCCTGCCGCTTACCGGATACCTGTCCGCC
TTTCTCCCTTCGGGAAGCGTGGCGCTTTCTCATAGCTCACGCTGTAGGTATCTCAGTTCGGTGTAGGTCG
TTCGCTCCAAGCTGGGCTGTGTGCACGAACCCCCCGTTCAGCCCGACCGCTGCGCCTTATCCGGTAACTA
TCGTCTTGAGTCCAACCCGGTAAGACACGACTTATCGCCACTGGCAGCAGCCACTGGTAACAGGATTAGC
AGAGCGAGGTATGTAGGCGGTGCTACAGAGTTCTTGAAGTGGTGGCCTAACTACGGCTACACTAGAAGGA
CAGTATTTGGTATCTGCGCTCTGCTGAAGCCAGTTACCTTCGGAAAAAGAGTTGGTAGCTCTTGATCCGG
CAAACAAACCACCGCTGGTAGCGGTGGTTTTTTTGTTTGCAAGCAGCAGATTACGCGCAGAAAAAAAGGA
TCTCAAGAAGATCCTTTGATCTTTTCTACGGGGTCTGACGCTCAGTGGAACGAAAACTCACGTTAAGGGA
TTTTGGTCATGCATGATATATCTCCCAATTTGTGTAGGGCTTATTATGCACGCTTAAAAATAATAAAAGC
AGACTTGACCTGATAGTTTGGCTGTGAGCAATTATGTGCTTAGTGCATCTAACGCTTGAGTTAAGCCGCG
CCGCGAAGCGGCGTCGGCTTGAACGAATTTCTAGCTAGACATTATTTGCCGACTACCTTGGTGATCTCGC
CTTTCACGTAGTGGACAAATTCTTCCAACTGATCTGCGCGCGAGGCCAAGCGATCTTCTTCTTGTCCAAG
ATAAGCCTGTCTAGCTTCAAGTATGACGGGCTGATACTGGGCCGGCAGGCGCTCCATTGCCCAGTCGGCA
GCGACATCCTTCGGCGCGATTTTGCCGGTTACTGCGCTGTACCAAATGCGGGACAACGTAAGCACTACAT
TTCGCTCATCGCCAGCCCAGTCGGGCGGCGAGTTCCATAGCGTTAAGGTTTCATTTAGCGCCTCAAATAG
ATCCTGTTCAGGAACCGGATCAAAGAGTTCCTCCGCCGCTGGACCTACCAAGGCAACGCTATGTTCTCTT
GCTTTTGTCAGCAAGATAGCCAGATCAATGTCGATCGTGGCTGGCTCGAAGATACCTGCAAGAATGTCAT
TGCGCTGCCATTCTCCAAATTGCAGTTCGCGCTTAGCTGGATAACGCCACGGAATGATGTCGTCGTGCAC
AACAATGGTGACTTCTACAGCGCGGAGAATCTCGCTCTCTCCAGGGGAAGCCGAAGTTTCCAAAAGGTCG
TTGATCAAAGCTCGCCGCGTTGTTTCATCAAGCCTTACGGTCACCGTAACCAGCAAATCAATATCACTGT
GTGGCTTCAGGCCGCCATCCACTGCGGAGCCGTACAAATGTACGGCCAGCAACGTCGGTTCGAGATGGCG
CTCGATGACGCCAACTACCTCTGATAGTTGAGTCGATACTTCGGCGATCACCGCTTCCCCCATGATGTTT
AACTTTGTTTTAGGGCGACTGCCCTGCTGCGTAACATCGTTGCTGCTCCATAACATCAAACATCGACCCA
CGGCGTAACGCGCTTGCTGCTTGGATGCCCGAGGCATAGACTGTACCCCAAAAAAACAGTCATAACAAGC
CATGAAAACCGCCACTGCGCCGTTACCACCGCTGCGTTCGGTCAAGGTTCTGGACCAGTTGCGTGAGCGC
ATACGCTACTTGCATTACAGCTTACGAACCGAACAGGCTTATGTCCACTGGGTTCGTGCCCGAATTGATC
ACAGGCAGCAACGCTCTGTCATCGTTACAATCAACATGCTACCCTCCGCGAGATCATCCGTGTTTCAAAC
CCGGCAGCTTAGTTGCCGTTCTTCCGAATAGCATCGGTAACATGAGCAAAGTCTGCCGCCTTACAACGGC
TCTCCCGCTGACGCCGTCCCGGACTGATGGGCTGCCTGTATCGAGTGGTGATTTTGTGCCGAGCTGCCGG
TCGGGGAGCTGTTGGCTGGCTGGTGGCAGGATATATTGTGGTGTAAACAAATTGACGCTTAGACAACTTA
ATAACACATTGCGGACGTTTTTAATGTACTGAATTAACGCCGAATTGCTCTAGCCAATACGCAAACCGCC
TCTCCCCGCGCGTTGGCCGATTCATTAATGCAGCTGGCACGACAGGTTTCCCGACTGGAAAGCGGGCAGT
GAGCGCAACGCAATTAATGTGAGTTAGCTCACTCATTAGGCACCCCAGGCTTTACACTTTATGCTTCCGG
CTCGTATGTTGTGTGGAATTGTGAGCGGATAACAATTTCACACAGGAAACAGCTATGACATGATTACGAA
TTCGGTACCGAATAAAAGCATTTGCGTTTGGTTTATCATTGCGTTTATACAAGGACAGAGATCCACTGAG
CTGGAATAGCTTAAAACCATTATCAGAACAAAATAAACCATTTTTTGTTAAGAATCAGAGCATAGTAAAC
AACAGAAACAACCTAAGAGAGGTAACTTGTCCAAGAAGATAGCTAATTATATCTATTTTATAAAAGTTAT
CATAGTTTGTAAGTCACAAAAGATGCAAATAACAGAGAAACTAGGAGACTTGAGAATATACATTCTTGTA
TATTTGTATTCGAGATTGTGAAAATTTGACCATAAGTTTAAATTCTTAAAAAGATATATCTGATCTAGGT
GATGGTTATAGACTGTAATTTTACCACATGTTTAATGATGGATAGTGACACACATGACACATCGACAACA
CTATAGCATCTTATTTAGATTACAACATGAAATTTTTCTGTAATACATGTCTTTGTACATAATTTAAAAG
TAATTCCTAAGAAATATATTTATACAAGGAGTTTAAAGAAAACATAGCATAAAGTTCAATGAGTAGTAAA
AACCATATACAGTATATAGCATAAAGTTCAATGAGTTTATTACAAAAGCATTGGTTCACTTTCTGTAACA
CGACGTTAAACCTTCGTCTCCAATAGGAGCGCTACTGATTCAACATGCCAATATATACTAAATACGTTTC
TACAGTCAAATGCTTTAACGTTTCATGATTAAGTGACTATTTACCGTCAATCCTTTCCCATTCCTCCCAC
TAATCCAACTTTTTAATTACTCTTAAATCACCACTAAGCTAGTAACGCCTATCATGAATTAGCTCTACTA
AATCTAGCAACCTTTCAAATTTGCAGTATTGCAGGTGTCTCTGTGTCTTTAAAATAGTTGCCTTATGATT
TCTTCGGTTTCAAGATGATCAAATAGTTATAGATTTCATGCTCACACATGCTCATTAGATGTGTACATAC
TTTACTTACCCAAATCTATTTTCTCGCAAAGATTTTGATGGTAAAGCTGATTTGGTTCTATTGAACTAAA
TCAAACGAGTTTCAGACTGAGTGATTCTAATCCGGCCCATTAGCCCCTAAACAGACCCACTAATTACGCA
GCTTTTAATAGAGTAATTACACCTAGTTTACCCACTAAACCACTAAGCACTAATTATCTCACAATCTAAT
GAGCTTCCCTCGTAATTACTTGGGCTTTCACTCTACCATTTATTTGTAACAGTCAAGTCTCTACTGTCTC
TATATAAACTCTCTAAAGTTAACACACAATTCTCATCACAAACAAATCAACCAAAGCAACTTCTACTCTT
TCTTCTTTCGACCTTATCAATCTGTTGAGAAGGTACCAATTCGGCGCGCCCCTAAGAAGAAGCGGAAGGT
TGGTATTCACGGGGTGCCTGCGGCTACGCAGTTCGAGGGGTTCACCAACCTCTACCAGGTCAGCAAGACG
CTGCGGTTCGAGCTGATTCCGCAGGGCAAGACCCTCAAGCACATCCAGGAGCAGGGCTTTATCGAGGAGG
ACAAAGCGCGGAACGACCACTACAAGGAGCTCAAGCCGATCATCGACCGGATCTACAAGACCTACGCGGA
CCAGTGCCTGCAGCTCGTGCAGCTCGACTGGGAGAACCTCTCGGCCGCCATCGACTCCTACCGCAAGGAG
AAGACGGAGGAGACACGCAACGCGCTCATCGAAGAACAGGCTACGTATCGCAACGCTATCCACGACTACT
TCATCGGGCGCACAGATAATCTCACCGACGCCATCAACAAGCGCCACGCCGAAATCTATAAGGGGCTGTT
TAAGGCCGAGCTGTTCAATGGCAAAGTGCTGAAGCAACTGGGCACCGTCACGACCACAGAGCATGAGAAC
GCCCTCCTCCGGTCGTTCGACAAGTTTACGACATACTTTAGCGGCTTTTACGAGAACCGCAAAAACGTGT
TCAGCGCCGAGGACATTAGCACCGCCATCCCGCATAGGATCGTGCAAGACAACTTCCCGAAGTTCAAGGA
GAACTGCCACATCTTCACCCGCCTCATCACGGCCGTGCCGTCCCTCCGCGAGCACTTCGAGAACGTGAAG
AAGGCCATCGGGATCTTCGTGTCCACCTCGATCGAAGAGGTGTTCTCCTTCCCCTTCTACAATCAGCTGC
TGACGCAGACCCAGATCGACCTCTACAACCAGCTCCTCGGCGGCATCTCCCGCGAGGCCGGCACCGAGAA
GATCAAGGGCCTGAACGAGGTGCTCAATCTCGCCATCCAGAAGAACGACGAAACCGCGCACATCATTGCC
TCACTCCCACATAGGTTTATCCCCCTGTTTAAGCAGATCCTCTCCGACCGCAACACGTTGTCCTTCATCC
TCGAGGAGTTCAAGAGCGACGAGGAGGTCATCCAGTCCTTCTGCAAGTACAAGACCCTCCTCCGCAACGA
GAATGTGCTCGAAACCGCCGAGGCGCTGTTCAATGAGCTCAATAGCATCGATCTCACCCACATCTTCATC
TCCCATAAGAAGCTGGAAACCATCTCCAGCGCCCTGTGCGACCACTGGGACACCCTCCGCAACGCCCTCT
ACGAGCGGCGCATCAGCGAGCTCACCGGCAAGATCACGAAGTCGGCGAAAGAGAAAGTGCAAAGGAGCCT
CAAGCACGAGGACATTAACCTGCAGGAGATCATCTCCGCCGCGGGCAAGGAGCTGTCCGAGGCTTTCAAG
CAGAAGACCTCGGAGATCCTCTCTCACGCCCACGCGGCCCTGGACCAGCCGCTGCCGACGACCCTGAAAA
AGCAAGAGGAAAAGGAAATCCTCAAGTCCCAGCTGGACAGCCTCCTGGGGCTGTACCACCTTCTCGACTG
GTTCGCCGTGGACGAGTCCAACGAGGTCGATCCGGAGTTTAGCGCCCGCCTCACCGGGATCAAGCTTGAG
ATGGAACCTAGCTTGAGCTTCTATAATAAGGCGCGCAATTACGCGACCAAGAAGCCGTATTCCGTGGAGA
AGTTCAAGCTGAACTTCCAAATGCCCACCCTGGCCAGCGGGTGGGACGTTAACAAAGAGAAGAACAACGG
AGCCATTCTTTTCGTGAAAAATGGGTTGTATTATTTGGGAATTATGCCGAAACAAAAAGGCAGGTACAAG
GCGCTCAGCTTCGAGCCAACTGAGAAGACCTCCGAGGGCTTCGACAAGATGTACTACGATTATTTTCCTG
ACGCTGCAAAGATGATACCGAAGTGCAGCACTCAGCTTAAGGCGGTGACGGCGCACTTTCAGACCCATAC
CACCCCCATCCTCCTCTCCAACAACTTCATCGAGCCGCTCGAGATCACCAAGGAGATATACGATCTGAAT
AATCCAGAAAAGGAACCCAAGAAGTTCCAGACCGCCTACGCCAAGAAGACGGGCGATCAAAAGGGGTATA
GAGAGGCGCTCTGCAAGTGGATCGACTTCACGCGCGATTTCCTCAGCAAGTACACCAAGACAACCTCCAT
CGATCTCTCTTCCCTCCGCCCCTCTTCCCAGTACAAGGACCTCGGGGAGTACTACGCCGAACTCAACCCA
CTCCTGTATCACATCTCGTTTCAGCGTATCGCGGAAAAGGAGATCATGGACGCCGTCGAAACCGGCAAGT
TGTATCTTTTCCAAATCTATAACAAGGACTTCGCGAAGGGCCACCACGGGAAGCCAAACCTGCACACCCT
CTACTGGACAGGCCTCTTCAGCCCGGAAAATCTCGCGAAGACGAGCATAAAGCTGAACGGCCAGGCAGAA
CTCTTCTACAGGCCGAAGTCCAGGATGAAGCGCATGGCTCATCGCCTCGGTGAGAAGATGCTGAACAAGA
AGCTGAAAGATCAAAAGACGCCAATCCCTGATACACTGTATCAGGAGCTGTACGATTACGTGAACCACCG
CCTCTCACACGACCTCAGCGACGAGGCCCGCGCGCTCCTGCCAAACGTCATCACGAAGGAGGTCAGCCAC
GAGATCATAAAGGATCGGCGGTTTACCTCTGACAAGTTCTTTTTCCATGTCCCCATCACGCTGAACTACC
AGGCCGCGAATAGCCCGTCCAAGTTCAACCAGCGGGTCAACGCGTATCTCAAGGAGCACCCAGAGACACC
CATAATCGGGATTGACCGGGGGGAGCGGAACCTCATCTACATCACCGTCATCGACTCCACCGGAAAGATT
CTCGAGCAACGGTCGCTCAATACCATCCAGCAGTTCGACTACCAGAAGAAGCTCGACAACCGGGAGAAGG
AACGCGTCGCCGCGAGGCAGGCCTGGTCCGTAGTGGGCACGATCAAAGACCTGAAGCAGGGCTATCTCAG
CCAGGTCATCCATGAGATAGTGGATCTCATGATCCACTACCAAGCCGTCGTGGTCCTCGAGAATCTCAAT
TTCGGATTCAAATCCAAGCGCACAGGCATCGCCGAGAAGGCGGTGTACCAACAGTTCGAGAAAATGCTTA
TCGACAAGCTCAATTGCCTGGTGCTCAAGGACTATCCGGCGGAGAAGGTCGGGGGGGTCCTCAATCCGTA
TCAGCTGACCGACCAGTTTACGTCATTTGCGAAGATGGGCACCCAGAGCGGCTTCCTTTTCTATGTCCCG
GCCCCATATACCTCAAAGATTGATCCCTTGACCGGATTCGTGGACCCGTTTGTCTGGAAGACCATCAAGA
ACCATGAGTCGCGTAAGCATTTCCTGGAGGGTTTCGACTTCCTGCACTATGATGTAAAAACCGGAGACTT
CATCCTGCATTTCAAGATGAATCGGAACCTCTCCTTCCAGCGGGGACTCCCTGGCTTCATGCCCGCTTGG
GATATCGTTTTTGAGAAAAATGAAACCCAATTCGACGCCAAAGGCACGCCTTTCATCGCGGGCAAGAGGA
TTGTCCCTGTAATTGAGAACCATAGATTCACCGGGCGTTACCGTGACCTGTACCCCGCAAACGAACTCAT
CGCCCTCCTGGAGGAGAAAGGCATCGTTTTCCGCGACGGGTCAAATATCCTCCCCAAACTGCTCGAGAAC
GATGATAGCCACGCTATTGACACGATGGTAGCGCTCATCAGATCCGTGCTGCAAATGAGAAATTCAAATG
CTGCCACTGGGGAGGATTACATCAACTCCCCTGTGCGTGATCTCAATGGCGTGTGCTTCGATTCTAGATT
TCAGAATCCTGAGTGGCCGATGGATGCCGATGCTAACGGCGCATACCACATAGCATTGAAAGGACAACTG
TTGTTGAACCATCTCAAGGAGAGCAAGGACCTTAAGCTGCAGAACGGCATCAGCAACCAGGATTGGCTTG
CCTATATCCAAGAGCTCCGCAATAAGCGTCCTGCTGCCACCAAAAAGGCCGGACAGGCTAAGAAAAAGAA
GTGAGGCGCGCCGAGCTCCAGGCCTCCCAGCTTTCGTCCGTATCATCGGTTTCGACAACGTTCGTCAAGT
TCAATGCATCAGTTTCATTGCCCACACACCAGAATCCTACTAAGTTTGAGTATTATGGCATTGGAAAAGC
TGTTTTCTTCTATCATTTGTTCTGCTTGTAATTTACTGTGTTCTTTCAGTTTTTGTTTTCGGACATCAAA
ATGCAAATGGATGGATAAGAGTTAATAAATGATATGGTCCTTTTGTTCATTCTCAAATTATTATTATCTG
TTGTTTTTACTTTAATGGGTTGAATTTAAGTAAGAAAGGAACTAACAGTGTGATATTAAGGTGCAATGTT
AGACATATAAAACAGTCTTTCACCTCTCTTTGGTTATGTCTTGAATTGGTTTGTTTCTTCACTTATCTGT
GTAATCAAGTTTACTATGAGTCTATGATCAAGTAATTATGCAATCAAGTTAAGTACAGTATAGGCTTGAG
CTCCCTAGGCCTGTTATCCCTAACAAGTTTGTACAAAAAAGCTGAACGAGAAACGTAAAATGATATAAAT
ATCAATATATTAAATTAGATTTTGCATAAAAAACAGACTACATAATACTGTAAAACACAACATATCCAGT
CACTATGGCGGCCGCATTAGGCACCCCAGGCTTTACACTTTATGCTTCCGGCTCGTATAATGTGTGGATT
TTGAGTTAGGATCCGTCGAGATTTTCAGGAGCTAAGGAAGCTAAAATGGAGAAAAAAATCACTGGATATA
CCACCGTTGATATATCCCAATGGCATCGTAAAGAACATTTTGAGGCATTTCAGTCAGTTGCTCAATGTAC
CTATAACCAGACCGTTCAGCTGGATATTACGGCCTTTTTAAAGACCGTAAAGAAAAATAAGCACAAGTTT
TATCCGGCCTTTATTCACATTCTTGCCCGCCTGATGAATGCTCATCCGGAATTCCGTATGGCAATGAAAG
ACGGTGAGCTGGTGATATGGGATAGTGTTCACCCTTGTTACACCGTTTTCCATGAGCAAACTGAAACGTT
TTCATCGCTCTGGAGTGAATACCACGACGATTTCCGGCAGTTTCTACACATATATTCGCAAGATGTGGCG
TGTTACGGTGAAAACCTGGCCTATTTCCCTAAAGGGTTTATTGAGAATATGTTTTTCGTCTCAGCCAATC
CCTGGGTGAGTTTCACCAGTTTTGATTTAAACGTGGCCAATATGGACAACTTCTTCGCCCCCGTTTTCAC
CATGGGCAAATATTATACGCAAGGCGACAAGGTGCTGATGCCGCTGGCGATTCAGGTTCATCATGCCGTT
TGTGATGGCTTCCATGTCGGCAGAATGCTTAATGAATTACAACAGTACTGCGATGAGTGGCAGGCGGGGC
GTAATCTAGAGGATCCGGCTTACTAAAAGCCAGATAACAGTATGCGTATTTGCGCGCTGATTTTTGCGGT
ATAAGAATATATACTGATATGTATACCCGAAGTATGTCAAAAAGAGGTATGCTATGAAGCAGCGTATTAC
AGTGACAGTTGACAGCGACAGCTATCAGTTGCTCAAGGCATATATGATGTCAATATCTCCGGTCTGGTAA
GCACAACCATGCAGAATGAAGCCCGTCGTCTGCGTGCCGAACGCTGGAAAGCGGAAAATCAGGAAGGGAT
GGCTGAGGTCGCCCGGTTTATTGAAATGAACGGCTCTTTTGCTGACGAGAACAGGGGCTGGTGAAATGCA
GTTTAAGGTTTACACCTATAAAAGAGAGAGCCGTTATCGTCTGTTTGTGGATGTACAGAGTGATATTATT
GACACGCCCGGGCGACGGATGGTGATCCCCCTGGCCAGTGCACGTCTGCTGTCAGATAAAGTCCCCCGTG
AACTTTACCCGGTGGTGCATATCGGGGATGAAAGCTGGCGCATGATGACCACCGATATGGCCAGTGTGCC
GGTCTCCGTTATCGGGGAAGAAGTGGCTGATCTCAGCCACCGCGAAAATGACATCAAAAACGCCATTAAC
CTGATGTTCTGGGGAATATAAATGTCAGGCTCCCTTATACACAGCCAGTCTGCAGGTCGACCATAGTGAC
TGGATATGTTGTGTTTTACAGTATTATGTAGTCTGTTTTTTATGCAAAATCTAATTTAATATATTGATAT
TTATATCATTTTACGTTTCTCGTTCAGCTTTCTTGTACAAAGTGGTTCGATAATTCCGATCCAGCCTAGG
CCCGGGCCTGAGGACGCGTCCATGGTTAATTAAGACGTCCGGACCGACTAGTGGATCCTCTAGAGTCGAC
CTGCAGGCATGCAAGCTTCTTCAAGTGTATGTAGGTATAGTAACATGAACAAGAACAGACTCAAGTACAA
GATCGCATACGAAAATGGAAATGGCAATGTCACTTCCACATAATCAAACACGAATCCTCATATCAACAAG
GCCTGAGATTCTAACTAGCTCATAACAACTTAGCCAATAGTTACTTGAGACTACCAAATGTATGTAGAAC
TAAAGACTAAGGGACAGAGAGTTCGTCTAAACAGGTGAATCTAGTCGTTGTTATCTAATAAACAATTCAG
CCCCAAATGCAGAACACACATAGAGCTCTCTATTGATTCAAATTACGATCTGATACTGATAACGTCTAGA
TTTTTAGGGTTAAAGCAATCAATCACCTGACGATTCAAGGTGGTTGGATCATGACGATTCCAGAAAACAT
CAAGCAAGCTCTCAAAGCTACACTCTTTGGGATCATACTGAACTCTAACAACCTCGTTATGTCCCGTAGT
GCCAGTACAGACATCCTCGTAACTCGGATTGTGCACGATGCCATGGCTATACCCAACCTCGGTCTTGGTC
ACACCAGGAACTCTCTGGTAAGCTAGCTCCACTCCCCAGAAACAACCGGCGCCAAATTGCGCGAATTGCT
GACCTGAAGACGGAACATCATCGTCGGGTCCTTGGGCGATTGCGGCGGAAGATGGGTCAGCTTGGGCTTG
AGGACGAGACCCGAATCCGAGTCTGTTGAAAAGGTTGTTCATTGGGGATTTGTATACGGAGATTGGTCGT
CGAGAGGTTTGAGGGAAAGGACAAATGGGTTTGGCTCTGGAGAAAGAGAGTGCGGCTTTAGAGAGAGAAT
TGAGAGGTTTAGAGAGAGATGCGGCGGCGATGAGCGGAGGAGAGACGACGAGGACCTGCATTATCAAAGC
AGTGACGTGGTGAAATTTGGAACTTTTAAGAGGCAGATAGATTTATTATTTGTATCCATTTTCTTCATTG
TTCTAGAATGTCGCGGAACAAATTTTAAAACTAAATCCTAAATTTTTCTAATTTTGTTGCCAATAGTGGA
TATGTGGGCCGTATAGAAGGAATCTATTGAAGGCCCAAACCCATACTGACGAGCCCAAAGGTTCGTTTTG
CGTTTTATGTTTCGGTTCGATGCCAACGCCACATTCTGAGCTAGGCAAAAAACAAACGTGTCTTTGAATA
GACTCCTCTCGTTAACACATGCAGCGGCTGCATGGTGACGCCATTAACACGTGGCCTACAATTGCATGAT
GTCTCCATTGACACGTGACTTCTCGTCTCCTTTCTTAATATATCTAACAAACACTCCTACCTCTTCCAAA
ATATATACACATCTTTTTGATCAATCTCTCATTCAAAATCTCATTCTCTCTAGTAAACAAGAACAAAAAA
ATGGCGGATACAGCTAGAGGAACCCATCACGATATCATCGGCAGAGACCAGTACCCGATGATGGGCCGAG
ACCGAGACCAGTACCAGATGTCCGGACGAGGATCTGACTACTCCAAGTCTAGGCAGATTGCTAAAGCTGC
AACTGCTGTCACAGCTGGTGGTTCCCTCCTTGTTCTCTCCAGCCTTACCCTTGTTGGAACTGTCATAGCT
TTGACTGTTGCAACACCTCTGCTCGTTATCTTCAGCCCAATCCTTGTCCCGGCTCTCATCACAGTTGCAC
TCCTCATCACCGGTTTTCTTTCCTCTGGAGGGTTTGGCATTGCCGCTATAACCGTTTTCTCTTGGATTTA
CAAGTAAGCACACATTTATCATCTTACTTCATAATTTTGTGCAATATGTGCATGCATGTGTTGAGCCAGT
AGCTTTGGATCAATTTTTTTGGTCGAATAACAAATGTAACAATAAGAAATTGCAAATTCTAGGGAACATT
TGGTTAACTAAATACGAAATTTGACCTAGCTAGCTTGAATGTGTCTGTGTATATCATCTATATAGGTAAA
ATGCTTGGTATGATACCTATTGATTGTGAATAGGTACGCAACGGGAGAGCACCCACAGGGATCAGACAAG
TTGGACAGTGCAAGGATGAAGTTGGGAAGCAAAGCTCAGGATCTGAAAGACAGAGCTCAGTACTACGGAC
AGCAACATACTGGTGGGGAACATGACCGTGACCGTACTCGTGGTGGCCAGCACACTACTATGGTGAGCAA
GGGCGAGGAGCTGTTCACCGGGGTGGTGCCCATCCTGGTCGAGCTGGACGGCGACGTAAACGGCCACAAG
TTCAGCGTGTCCGGCGAGGGCGAGGGCGATGCCACCTACGGCAAGCTGACCCTGAAGTTCATCTGCACCA
CCGGCAAGCTGCCCGTGCCCTGGCCCACCCTCGTGACCACCCTGACCTACGGCGTGCAGTGCTTCAGCCG
CTACCCCGACCACATGAAGCAGCACGACTTCTTCAAGTCCGCCATGCCCGAAGGCTACGTCCAGGAGCGC
ACCATCTTCTTCAAGGACGACGGCAACTACAAGACCCGCGCCGAGGTGAAGTTCGAGGGCGACACCCTGG
TGAACCGCATCGAGCTGAAGGGCATCGACTTCAAGGAGGACGGCAACATCCTGGGGCACAAGCTGGAGTA
CAACTACAACAGCCACAACGTCTATATCATGGCCGACAAGCAGAAGAACGGCATCAAGGTGAACTTCAAG
ATCCGCCACAACATCGAGGACGGCAGCGTGCAGCTCGCCGACCACTACCAGCAGAACACCCCCATCGGCG
ACGGCCCCGTGCTGCTGCCCGACAACCACTACCTGAGCACCCAGTCCGCCCTGAGCAAAGACCCCAACGA
GAAGCGCGATCACATGGTCCTGCTGGAGTTCGTGACCGCCGCCGGGATCACTCTCGGCATGGACGAGCTG
TACAAGTGATCTAGTAACATAGATGAACCGCGCGCGATAATTTATCCTAGTTTGCGCGCTATATTTTGTT
TTCTATCGCGTATTAAATGTATAATTGCGGGACTCTAATCATAAAAACCCATCTCATAAATAACGTCATG
CATTACATGTTAATTATTACATGCTTAACGTAATTCAACAGAAATTATATGATAATCATCGCAAGACCGG
CAACAGGATTCAATCTTAAGAAACTTTATTGCCAAATGTTTGAACGATGAAGCTTGGCACTGGCCGTCGT
TTTACAACGTCGTGACTGGGAAAACCCTGGCGTTACCCAACTTAATCGCCTTGCAGCACATCCCCCTTTC
GCCAGCTGGCGTAATAGCGAAGAGGCCCGCACCGATCGCCCTTCCCAACAGTTGCGCAGCCTGAATGGCG
AATGAGCTTGAGCTTGGATCAGATTGTCGTTTCCCGCCTTCAGTTTAAACTATCAGTGTTTGACAGGATA
TATTGGCGGGTAAACCTAAGAGAAAAGAGCGTTTATTAGAATAATCGGATATTTAAAAGGGCGTGAAAAG
GTTTATCCGTTCGTCCATTTGTATGTGCATGCCAACCACAGGGTTCCCCTCGGGATCAAAGTACTTTAAA
GTACTTTAAAGTACTTTAA
